>Addgene plasmid #218131 | pSD094B | addgene full sequence | sequence record 430203 | Addgene NGS Result
TCAGATCCTTCCGTATTTAGCCAGTATGTTCTCTAGTGTGGTTCGTTGTTTTTGCGTGAGCCATGAGAAC
GAACCATTGAGATCATGCTTACTTTGCATGTCACTCAAAAATTTTGCCTCAAAACTGGTGAGCTGAATTT
TTGCAGTTAAAGCATCGTGTAGTGTTTTTCTTAGTCCGTTACGTAGGTAGGAATCTGATGTAATGGTTGT
TGGTATTTTGTCACCATTCATTTTTATCTGGTTGTTCTCAAGTTCGGTTACGAGATCCATTTGTCTATCT
AGTTCAACTTGGAAAATCAACGTATCAGTCGGGCGGCCTCGCTTATCAACCACCAATTTCATATTGCTGT
AAGTGTTTAAATCTTTACTTATTGGTTTCAAAACCCATTGGTTAAGCCTTTTAAACTCATGGTAGTTATT
TTCAAGCATTAACATGAACTTAAATTCATCAAGGCTAATCTCTATATTTGCCTTGTGAGTTTTCTTTTGT
GTTAGTTCTTTTAATAACCACTCATAAATCCTCATAGAGTATTTGTTTTCAAAAGACTTAACATGTTCCA
GATTATATTTTATGAATTTTTTTAACTGGAAAAGATAAGGCAATATCTCTTCACTAAAAACTAATTCTAA
TTTTTCGCTTGAGAACTTGGCATAGTTTGTCCACTGGAAAATCTCAAAGCCTTTAACCAAAGGATTCCTG
ATTTCCACAGTTCTCGTCATCAGCTCTCTGGTTGCTTTAGCTAATACACCATAAGCATTTTCCCTACTGA
TGTTCATCATCTGAGCGTATTGGTTATAAGTGAACGATACCGTCCGTTCTTTCCTTGTAGGGTTTTCAAT
CGTGGGGTTGAGTAGTGCCACACAGCATAAAATTAGCTTGGTTTCATGCTCCGTTAAGTCATAGCGACTA
ATCGCTAGTTCATTTGCTTTGAAAACAACTAATTCAGACATACATCTCAATTGGTCTAGGTAATTTTAAT
CACTATACCAATTGAGATGGGCTAGTCAATGATAATTACTAGTCCTTTTCCTTTGAGTTGTGGGTATCTG
TAAATTCTGCTAGACCTTTGCTGGAAAACTTGTAAATTCTGCTAGACCCTCTGTAAATTCCGCTAGACCT
TTGTGTGTTTTTTTTGTTTATATTCAAGTGGTTATAATTTATAGAATAAAGAAAGAATAAAAAAAGATAA
AAAGAATAGATCCCAGCCCTGTGTATAACTCACTACTTTAGTCAGTTCCGCAGTATTACAAAAGGATGTC
GCAAACGCTGTTTGCTCCTCTACAAAACAGACCTTAAAACCCTAAAGGCTTAAGTAGCACCCTCGCAAGC
TCGGGCAAATCGCTGAATATTCCTTTTGTCTCCGACCATCAGGCACCTGAGTCGCTGTCTTTTTCGTGAC
ATTCAGTTCGCTGCGCTCACGGCTCTGGCAGTGAATGGGGGTAAATGGCACTACAGGCGCCTTTTATGGA
TTCATGCAAGGAAACTACCCATAATACAAGAAAAGCCCGTCACGGGCTTCTCAGGGCGTTTTATGGCGGG
TCTGCTATGTGGTGCTATCTGACTTTTTGCTGTTCAGCAGTTCCTGCCCTCTGATTTTCCAGTCTGACCA
CTTCGGATTATCCCGTGACAGGTCATTCAGACTGGCTAATGCACCCAGTAAGGCAGCGGTATCATCAACA
GGCTTACCCGTCGTACGGTCAAGAGGACATCCGGGCAAATGCAACGAAAGGCTCAGTCGAAAGACTGGGC
CTTTCGTTGCGCTGCGGAGACTTAGGGACCCTAATACAAGAAAGTTTGTTCATTAGGCACCCCGGGCTTT
ACTCGTAAAGCTTCCGGCGCGTATGTTGTGTCGACCGACCTGCAGGTGCAGTAAAAAAGGAAAAAAA
[85 nt withheld, positions 1888-1972]
C
[98 nt withheld, positions 1974-2071]
A
[92 nt withheld, positions 2073-2164]
TGGTTCT
[206 nt withheld, positions 2172-2377]
G
[176 nt withheld, positions 2379-2554]
CCAATCGTCTGACCTGCCTCAACCTCCTGTC
[82 nt withheld, positions 2586-2667]
GCTCTGAGGGA
[161 nt withheld, positions 2679-2839]
T
[41 nt withheld, positions 2841-2881]
T
[62 nt withheld, positions 2883-2944]
A
[35 nt withheld, positions 2946-2980]
CCTCCCTCAATCGGTTGAATGTCGCCCTTTTGTCTTTGGCGCTGGTAAACCTTACGAGTTCAGTATCGAC
TGCGATAAGATCAACCTGTTCCGC
[50 nt withheld, positions 3075-3124]
T
[36 nt withheld, positions 3126-3161]
ACGGAGCCAATGTACGCAAAAAACCCCGCTTCAGCGGGGTTTTTTCGCCAAAAAAAACCCCGCCCTGTCA
GGGGCGGGGTTTTTTTTTAGGGCCCTACTGACTGTTAAAGACACAGGATCACCTTATCGGGACTAATTTC
ATCCTCTGTCTCTGGAATTGTAGGTAAAAGCGCTGAACGGGTTAACCCCCAGAACTTCTGGGGACTCATA
TCCTTTTTTGTGGCGGTAAATTTCCAACCAATGTGTGAAGCACAGATTTTGCACTGCGCAATGGTCCATG
CGTAACCGGGAAACCAACTGTGGACTGTGCTGGGACGACCAATAAGATTCAAGTTCGAGGCCTTGTATAC
AGTCAGTGTTTCATGGACGTAGCCATGCGGATTCACATAAGCAGCCATAGGCCCACACAATGACAAGCTG
AAGATTTCATTCTTCGTGGTAATTTCAGTCTCTTGGCATTGCTTACAGCACAATGACGTACATTTATTCA
TGATATCCAATTCACAGCGTAAACGCTGAATTGCCGAGCCGATTTTTAATAATTGAATACGTAAAACATC
ATCGATTGGAAGACAAGCAGCAACGCGGTACGAGAAGTCGATAGGATTCTCAGGCAGGGAATCGTCCTTT
AAGTTTTCATCCCACTCACGCAACTGTTTTTTGATACGATCCATCAAAGTTTCAGCGTCGTATAACGAAT
ACAACCAGCGGGGCCAAGAAGTTAAATTTGCACAGTGGAATTTGCGTTTTTGGTACTTCTGCCACCACTT
GCATGAGTATTGGTCCTCCCACGAAATGGGCTTAGACGGGAAGACCTGGCATTTGTTCAGAGACTCCAGT
TGAACTGCACTCATGGTGGAAGGTAAAACACATTCTGGAAGGATTTGTACCTTGGCTTGTTGAATCCCGT
CACTCTGTGTACGTAACTCCAGAACCTTGAAACGTTGGCGTCCGATTGCTTTGACTTTGACTACCTCGAT
ACCGAACTCCTGTTCTTCGCGGTAGGCATAAATTTCTGCTGTTGTCCCAAACTGTGCTTCGCGTTCTTGG
ACATTGCTATAAGCCAAAACCGCGAAAGTACGGTCTTTCTGAATTAAATTACGAACCATCGATACTTCTT
GGGGGTGCGATAATTGAAGAGGAAGGGTCTGCCCCGGAATCAGAATCATAAGAACTTCAGGTAATACGGG
AATTACTTGGCATGAATCATCGTCATGAAGCGTGCGCCCGTGAAATTCTTCCATATCTGCACCTAAGTAG
GTATGGCTAGTGGGAAGTGAGGTGTCAAAATTAATGATGTTCGGTTTGCGTGCTTCTTTGGAGTCCTGAT
CCTCTACTTCCATTTCAATTTCGTCATCCTCATCCTCGGAATCTGCCGGTAACAACGGAAGATGATTGCC
CATATTGTGGGCTGCATCTTGTTGATCCCCCTCCCCTGCCTTGTCATCGTCGTCCTTGTAGTCAACATTC
GAATCAGAGGTGCCATTGAGCAGCCAGTCAACACTTACGCCAAGAGCTGACGCAAGTTCTGGTAAAAAGC
GTGGTCGCTTAGTTTTACCGTTTTCGAGCTGCTCTATAGACTGCTGGGTAGTCCCCACCTTTTGAGCAAG
TTCAGCCTGGTTAAGTCCAAGCTGAATTCTTTTGCTTTTTACCCTGCTGCTGATACTAGCTCTAACCATG
CTAATCAATGGATATTTCCCTTTGGGCTCAACGTGCCCAACAAATCTAACATTCGAATCAGAGGTGCCAT
TGAGCAGCCAGTCAACACTTACGCCAAGAGCTGACGCAAGTTCTGGTAAAAAGCGTGGTCGCTTAGTTTT
ACCGTTTTCGAGCTGCTCTATAGACTGCTGGGTAGTCCCCACCTTTTGAGCAAGTTCAGCCTGGTTAAGT
CCAAGCTGAATTCTTTTGCTTTTTACCCTGCTGCTGATACTCATTTTTTTTTCCTCCTTACTCTAGTAAA
AGTTAAACAAAATTATTTGTAGAGGGAAACCGTTGTGGTCTCCCTGAATATAGATACCGAGCCTTATGCA
TGCCCGTAAAGTTATCCAGCAACCACTCATAGACCTAGGGCAGCAGATAGGGACGACGTGGTGTTAGCTG
TGCTCTAGAATCCTCAGCGAGTTTGTAGAAACGCAAAAAGGCCATCCGTCAGGATGGCCTTCTGCTTAAT
TTGATGCCTGGCAGTTTATGGCGGGCGTCCTGCCCGCCACCCTCCGGGCCGTTGCTTCGCAACGTTCAAA
TCCGCTCCCGGCGGATTTGTCCTACTCAGGAGAGCGTTCACCGACAAACAACAGATAAAACGAAAGGCCC
AGTCTTTCGACTGAGCCTTTCGTTTTATTTGATGCCTGGCAGTTCCCTACTCTCGCATGGGGAGACCCCA
CACTACCATCGGCGCTACGGCGTTTCACTTCTGAGTTCGGCATGGGGTCAGGTGGGACCACCGCGCTACT
GCCGCCAGGCAAATTCTGTTTTATCAGACCGCTTCTGCGTTCTGATTTAATCTGTATCAGGCTGAAAATC
TTCTCTCATCCGCCAAAACAGCCATGCCCATGGCGTTTACCAATGCTTAATCAGTGAGGCACCTATCTCA
GCGATCTGTCTATTTCGTTCATCCATAGTTGCCTGACTCCCCGTCGTGTAGATAACTACGATACGGGAGG
GCTTACCATCTGGCCCCAGTGCTGCAATGATACCGCGAGACCCACGCTCACCGGCTCCAGATTTATCAGC
AATAAACCAGCCAGCCGGAAGGGCCGAGCGCAGAAGTGGTCCTGCAACTTTATCCGCCTCCATCCAGTCT
ATTAATTGTTGCCGGGAAGCTAGAGTAAGTAGTTCGCCAGTTAATAGTTTGCGCAACGTTGTTGCCATTG
CTACAGGCATCGTGGTGTCACGCTCGTCGTTTGGTATGGCTTCATTCAGCTCCGGTTCCCAACGATCAAG
GCGAGTTACATGATCCCCCATGTTGTGCAAAAAAGCGGTTAGCTCCTTCGGTCCTCCGATCGTTGTCAGA
AGTAAGTTGGCCGCAGTGTTATCACTCATGGTTATGGCAGCACTGCATAATTCTCTTACTGTCATGCCAT
CCGTAAGATGCTTTTCTGTGACTGGTGAGTACTCAACCAAGTCATTCTGAGAATAGTGTATGCGGCGACC
GAGTTGCTCTTGCCCAGCGTCAATACGGGATAATACCGCGCCACATAGCAGAACTTTAAAAGTGCTCATC
ATTGGAAAACGTTCTTCGGGGCGAAAACTCTCAAGGATCTTACCGCTGTTGAGATCCAGTTCGATGTAAC
CCACTCGTGCACCCAACTGATCTTCAGCATCTTTTACTTTCACCAGCGTTTCTGGGTGAGCAAAAACAGG
AAGGCAAAATGCCGCAAAAAAGGGAATAAGGGCGACACGGAAATGTTGAATACTCATACTCTTCCTTTTT
CAATATTATTGAAGCATTTATCAGGGTTATTGTCTCATGAGCGGATACATATTTGAATGTATTTAGAAAA
ATAAACAAATAGGGGTTCCGCGCACATTTCCCCGAAAAGTGCCACCTGACGTCTAAGAAACCATTATTAT
CATGACATTAACCTATAAAAATAGGCGTATCACGAGGCCCTTAGGCCAAATAGGCCGT
Features (pLannotate 1.2.2; 13 found; start..end, strand, type, name):
      1..951     -  CDS            Rep101: RepA protein needed for replication with the pSC101 origin; rep101
    999..1221    -  rep_origin     pSC101 ori: low-copy replication origin that requires the Rep101 protein
   1723..1758    -  terminator     rrnB T1 terminator (fragment): Escherichia coli rrnB; transcription terminator T1 from the E. coli rrnB gene
   1888..3161    +  CDS            M13 gene III (fragment) (sequence partly withheld): pIII; III; minor coat protein
   3269..4600    -  CDS            Crbn: CRBN_MOUSE - Experimental evidence at protein level: Swiss-Prot protein existence level 1. Substrate recognition component of a DCX (DDB1-CUL4-X-box) E3 protein ligase complex that mediates the ubiquitination and subsequent proteasomal degradation of target proteins, such as MEIS2 (Probable). Normal degradation of key regulatory proteins is required for normal limb outgrowth and expression of the fibroblast growth factor FGF8 (By similarity). Maintains presynaptic glutamate release and consequently, cognitive functions such as memory and learning, by negatively regulating large-conductance cal
   4601..4621    -  CDS            FLAG (fragment): FLAG® epitope tag, followed by an enterokinase cleavage site
   4640..4828    -  CDS            CRO (fragment): RCRO_BP434 - Experimental evidence at protein level: Swiss-Prot protein existence level 1. Cro represses genes normally expressed in early phage development and is necessary for the late stage of lytic growth. It does this by binding to the OL and OR operators regions normally used by the repressor protein for lysogenic maintenance. From Enterobacteria phage 434 (Bacteriophage 434).
   4829..5095    -  CDS            CI (fragment): RPC1_BP434 - Experimental evidence at protein level: Swiss-Prot protein existence level 1. Binds to two sets of three contiguous operator sites in the phage genome. From Enterobacteria phage 434 (Bacteriophage 434).
   5297..5324    -  terminator     rrnB T2 terminator: transcription terminator T2 from the E. coli rrnB gene
   5416..5502    -  terminator     rrnB T1 terminator: Escherichia coli rrnB; transcription terminator T1 from the E. coli rrnB gene
   5504..5619    -  ncRNA          5S rRNA: Accession: RF00001 - 5S ribosomal RNA
   5718..6578    -  CDS            AmpR: β-lactamase; bla; confers resistance to ampicillin, carbenicillin, and related antibiotics
   6579..6683    -  promoter       AmpR promoter: bla
