[The description below was written by a language model from this plasmid's Addgene catalogue record and pLannotate feature annotations shown in this document.]
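Description:
pSD094B is a low-copy bacterial plasmid built on a pSC101 backbone, carrying the pSC101 origin together with the Rep101 (RepA) protein that this origin requires for replication. It is selected in E. coli through an ampicillin resistance cassette (β-lactamase under its native bla promoter). The record describes it as a hybrid circuit that displays a mouse cereblon (mmCRBN) bait and drives expression of gIII, which fits the design of an accessory plasmid for phage-assisted continuous evolution based on a bacterial two-hybrid readout.

The bait is mouse Crbn, the substrate-recognition component of a DDB1-CUL4 E3 ubiquitin ligase complex, fused at its N terminus to the 434cI_RR69 DNA-binding module. The annotation resolves this module as adjacent fragments matching phage 434 cI repressor and 434 Cro, and also shows a short FLAG-derived segment immediately upstream of Crbn. On the opposite strand lies M13 gene III, encoding the minor coat protein pIII that phage need to produce infectious progeny. In circuits of this type, the DNA-bound bait sits near a promoter controlling gIII. A phage-encoded partner that associates with the bait recruits the transcription machinery, so pIII output, and therefore phage propagation, depends on that interaction. The promoters and operator sites driving the bait and gIII are not annotated in the feature table, so their identity is not stated. rrnB T1 and T2 terminators, with an adjacent 5S rRNA remnant, insulate the transcription units. The associated work concerns evolving compact degradation tags regulated by selective molecular glues, consistent with selection for glue-dependent binding to CRBN.
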