Addgene plasmid #218131: pSD094B
Purpose: Hybrid circuit displaying mmCRBN bait and driving expression of gIII
Depositing lab: David Liu. Depositing organization: Broad Institute. Publication: Continuous evolution of compact protein degradation tags regulated by selective molecular glues. Mercer JAM, DeCarlo SJ, Roy Burman SS, Sreekanth V, Nelson AT, Hunkeler M, Chen PJ, Donovan KA, Kokkonda P, Tiwari PK, Shoba VM, Deb A, Choudhary A, Fischer ES, Liu DR. Science. 2024 Mar 15;383(6688):eadk4422. doi: 10.1126/science.adk4422. Epub 2024 Mar 15. PubMed 38484051.
Backbone
  Vector backbone: SC101
Growth in bacteria
  Bacterial resistance: Ampicillin, 100 μg/mL
  Growth temperature: 37°C
  Growth strain: DH5alpha
  Copy number: Low Copy
Gene/Insert 1
  Gene/Insert name: Crbn (alt name: mmCRBN)
  Species: M. musculus (mouse)
  Entrez Gene: Crbn (a.k.a. 2610203G15Rik, 2900045O07Rik, piL)
  Tag / fusion protein: 434cI_RR69 (N terminal on insert)
Gene/Insert 2
  Gene/Insert name: M13 pIII
Terms and licenses: Academic/Nonprofit Terms; Industry Terms: Not Available to Industry
How to cite: pSD094B was a gift from David Liu (Addgene plasmid # 218131 ; http://n2t.net/addgene:218131 ; RRID:Addgene_218131)
